Addgene plasmid #55861: mRuby-Farnesyl-5
Purpose: Localization: Membrane, Excitation: 558, Emission: 605
Depositing lab: Michael Davidson. Depositing organization: Florida State University, Tallahassee.
Backbone
  Vector backbone: mRuby
  Backbone size w/o insert (bp): 4750
  Vector type: Mammalian Expression
  Selectable markers: Neomycin (select with G418)
Growth in bacteria
  Bacterial resistance: Kanamycin, 50 μg/mL
  Growth temperature: 37°C
  Growth strain: DH5alpha
  Copy number: High Copy
Gene/Insert
  Gene/Insert name: Farnesyl (alt name: NM_001130442.1)
  Species: H. sapiens (human)
  Mutation: encodes final 20 aa of NM_001130442.1
  Entrez Gene: HRAS (a.k.a. C-BAS/HAS, C-H-RAS, C-HA-RAS1, CTLO, H-RASIDX, HAMSV, HRAS1, RASH1, p21ras)
  Promoter: CMV
  Tag / fusion protein: mRuby
  Cloning method: Unknown
  Sequencing primers: 5′ CMV-F; 3′ SV40pA-R
Terms and licenses: Academic/Nonprofit Terms; Industry Terms
Depositor comments: . Excitation = 558; Emission = 605
How to cite: mRuby-Farnesyl-5 was a gift from Michael Davidson (Addgene plasmid # 55861 ; http://n2t.net/addgene:55861 ; RRID:Addgene_55861)
