[The description below was written by a language model from this plasmid's Addgene catalogue record.]
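Description:
mRuby-Farnesyl-5 is a mammalian expression plasmid that produces a membrane-targeted red fluorescent protein. It is built on an mRuby vector backbone of about 4.75 kb, is maintained at high copy number in E. coli under kanamycin selection, and carries a neomycin resistance marker so that transfected mammalian cells can be selected with G418. The record does not list the origins of replication or give a feature table, so details of the backbone beyond these markers are not documented here.

The payload is a fusion of mRuby with a short farnesylation signal taken from human HRAS, specifically the final 20 amino acids of the protein encoded by the referenced transcript. Expression is driven by the CMV promoter, a strong constitutive promoter in most mammalian cell types, and the listed 3′ sequencing primer implies an SV40 polyadenylation signal downstream. The C-terminal tail of HRAS contains the CAAX motif that directs prenylation (farnesylation), along with nearby residues that are lipid-modified, and together these anchor an otherwise soluble protein to the inner face of cellular membranes, chiefly the plasma membrane. Because such a signal must sit at the extreme C-terminus to function, mRuby is presumably upstream of it, although the record does not state the orientation or what the "5" in the name denotes.

The construct serves as a membrane localization marker for fluorescence microscopy, with recorded excitation at 558 nm and emission at 605 nm. This makes it suitable for outlining cells or labelling membranes in live or fixed mammalian cells, alone or alongside spectrally distinct fluorophores.
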