>Addgene plasmid #55861 | mRuby-Farnesyl-5 | depositor partial sequence | sequence record 86767 | insert sequence
CCAAAATCAACGGGACTTTCCAAAATGTCGTAACAACTCCGCCCCATTGACGCAAATGGGCGGTAGGCGT
GTACGGTGGGAGGTCTATATAAGCAGAGCTGGTTTAGTGAAACCGTCAGATCCGCTAGCGCTACCGGTCG
CCACCATGAACAGCCTGATCAAAGAAAACATGCGGATGAAGGTGGTGCTGGAAGGCAGCGTGAACGGCCA
CCAGTTCAAGTGCACCGGCGAGGGCGAGGGCAACCCCTACATGGGCACCCAGACCATGCGGATCAAAGTG
ATCGAGGGCGGACCTCTGCCCTTCGCCTTCGACATCCTGGCCACATCCTTCATGTACGGCAGCCGGACCT
TCATCAAGTACCCCAAGGGCATCCCCGATTTCTTCAAGCAGAGCTTCCCCGAGGGCTTCACCTGGGAGAG
AGTGACCAGATACGAGGACGGCGGCGTGATCACCGTGATGCAGGACACCAGCCTGGAAGATGGCTGCCTG
GTGTACCATGCCCAGGTCAGGGGCGTGAATTTTCCCAGCAACGGCGCCGTGATGCAGAAGAAAACCAAGG
GCTGGGAGCCCAACACCGAGATGATGTACCCCGCTGACGGCGGACTGAGAGGCTACACCCACATGGCCCT
GAAGGTGGACGGCGGAGGGCACCTGAGCTGCAGCTTCGTGACCACCTACCGATCCAAGAAAACCGTGGGC
AACATCAAGATGCCCGGCATCCACGCCGTGGACCACCGGCTGGAAAGGCTGGAAGAGTCCGACAACGAGA
TGTTCGTGGTGCAGCGGGAGCACGCCGTGGCCAAGTTCGCCGGCCTGGGCGGAGGGTCCGGACTCAGATC
TAAGCTGAACCCTCCTGATGAGAGTGGCCCCGGCTGCATGAGCTGCAAGTGTGTGCTCTCCTGAGAATTC
TGCAGTCGACGGTACCGCGGGCCCGGGATCCACCGGATCTAGATAACTGATCATAATCAGCCATACCACA
TTTGTAGAGGTTTTACTTGCTTTAAAAAACCTCCCACACCTCCCCCCTGAACCTGAAACATAAAATGAAT
GCAATTGTTGTTGTT
