>Addgene plasmid #55861 | mRuby-Farnesyl-5 | addgene partial sequence | sequence record 117606 | SV40pA-R 5'-GAAATTTGTGATGCTATTGC-3'
ATTAAGCTGCATAACAGTTAACAACAACAATTGCATTCATTTTATGTTTCAGGTTCAGGGGGAGGTGTGG
GAGGTTTTTTAAAGCAAGTAAAACCTCTACAAATGTGGTATGGCTGATTATGATCAGTTATCTAGATCCG
GTGGATCCCGGGCCCGCGGTACCGTCGACTGCAGAATTCTCAGGAGAGCACACACTTGCAGCTCATGCAG
CCGGGGCCACTCTCATCAGGAGGGTTCAGCTTAGATCTGAGTCCGGACCCTCCGCCCAGGCCGGCGAACT
TGGCCACGGCGTGCTCCCGCTGCACCACGAACATCTCGTTGTCGGACTCTTCCAGCCTTTCCAGCCGGTG
GTCCACGGCGTGGATGCCGGGCATCTTGATGTTGCCCACGGTTTTCTTGGATCGGTAGGTGGTCACGAAG
CTGCAGCTCAGGTGCCCTCCGCCGTCCACCTTCAGGGCCATGTGGGTGTAGCCTCTCAGTCCGCCGTCAG
CGGGGTACATCATCTCGGTGTTGGGCTCCCAGCCCTTGGTTTTCTTCTGCATCACGGCGCCGTTGCTGGG
AAAATTCACGCCCCTGACCTGGGCATGGTACACCAGGCAGCCATCTTCCAGGCTGGTGTCCTGCATCACG
GTGATCACGCCGCCGTCCTCGTATCTGGTCACTCTCTCCCAGGTGAAGCCCTCGGGGAAGCTCTGCTTGA
AGAAATCGGGGATGCCCTTGGGGTACTTGATGAAGGTCCGGCTGCCGTACATGAAGGATGTGGCCAGGAT
GTCGAANGCGAAGGGCAGAAGTCCGCCCTCGATCACTTTGATCCGCATGGTCTGGGTGCCCATGTAGGGG
TTGCCCTCGCCCTCGCCGGTGCACTTGAACTGGTGGCCGTTCACGCTGCCTTCCAGCACCACCTTCATCC
GCATGTTTTCTTTGATCANGCTGTTCATGGTGGCNACGGNTANCGCTAGCGGANCTGANGGTTCAATAAA
ACAGCTTTTGCTTAAANANANCTNCCCNCNNNANNCNCCTAACCGCCCANTTTGCGTCAATGGGGGCGNA
AATTNTTACAAAATTTTGGAAAANTCCCGTTTAATTTNGGN
